>Addgene plasmid #146966 | pETM-60-NcQDE2 _506-938-K634A_M | depositor full sequence | sequence record 289413 | Full Sequence
TGGCGAATGGG
[124 nt withheld, positions 12-135]
C
[91 nt withheld, positions 137-227]
A
[49 nt withheld, positions 229-277]
CCTTTGACGTTGGAGTCCACGTTCTTT
[37 nt withheld, positions 305-341]
ACCCTATCTCGGTCTATTCTTTTGATTTATAAGGGATTTTGCCGATTTCGGCCTATTGGTTAAAAAATGA
GCTGATTTAACAAAAATTTAACGCGAATTTTAACAAAATATTAACGTTTACAATTTCAGGTGGCACTTTT
CGGGGAAATGTGCGCGGAACCCCTATTTGTTTATTTTTCTAAATACATTCAAATATGTATCCGCTCATGA
ATTAATTCTTAGAAAAACTCATCGAGCATCAAATGAAACTGCAATTTATTCATATCAGGATTATCAATAC
CATATTTTTGAAAAAGCCGTTTCTGTAATGAAGGAGAAAACTCACCGAGGCAGTTCCATAGGATGGCAAG
ATCCTGGTATCGGTCTGCGATTCCGACTCGTCCAACATCAATACAACCTATTAATTTCCCCTCGTCAAAA
ATAAGGTTATCAAGTGAGAAATCACCATGAGTGACGACTGAATCCGGTGAGAATGGCAAAAGTTTATGCA
TTTCTTTCCAGACTTGTTCAACAGGCCAGCCATTACGCTCGTCATCAAAATCACTCGCATCAACCAAACC
GTTATTCATTCGTGATTGCGCCTGAGCGAGACGAAATACGCGATCGCTGTTAAAAGGACAATTACAAACA
GGAATCGAATGCAACCGGCGCAGGAACACTGCCAGCGCATCAACAATATTTTCACCTGAATCAGGATATT
CTTCTAATACCTGGAATGCTGTTTTCCCGGGGATCGCAGTGGTGAGTAACCATGCATCATCAGGAGTACG
GATAAAATGCTTGATGGTCGGAAGAGGCATAAATTCCGTCAGCCAGTTTAGTCTGACCATCTCATCTGTA
ACATCATTGGCAACGCTACCTTTGCCATGTTTCAGAAACAACTCTGGCGCATCGGGCTTCCCATACAATC
GATAGATTGTCGCACCTGATTGCCCGACATTATCGCGAGCCCATTTATACCCATATAAATCAGCATCCAT
GTTGGAATTTAATCGCGGCCTAGAGCAAGACGTTTCCCGTTGAATATGGCTCATAACACCCCTTGTATTA
CTGTTTATGTAAGCAGACAGTTTTATTGTTCATGACCAAAATCCCTTAACGTGAGTTTTCGTTCCACTGA
GCGTCAGACCCCGTAGAAAAGATCAAAGGATCTTCTTGAGATCCTTTTTTTCTGCGCGTAATCTGCTGCT
TGCAAACAAAAAAACCACCGCTACCAGCGGTGGTTTGTTTGCCGGATCAAGAGCTACCAACTCTTTTTCC
GAAGGTAACTGGCTTCAGCAGAGCGCAGATACCAAATACTGTCCTTCTAGTGTAGCCGTAGTTAGGCCAC
CACTTCAAGAACTCTGTAGCACCGCCTACATACCTCGCTCTGCTAATCCTGTTACCAGTGGCTGCTGCCA
GTGGCGATAAGTCGTGTCTTACCGGGTTGGACTCAAGACGATAGTTACCGGATAAGGCGCAGCGGTCGGG
CTGAACGGGGGGTTCGTGCACACAGCCCAGCTTGGAGCGAACGACCTACACCGAACTGAGATACCTACAG
CGTGAGCTATGAGAAAGCGCCACGCTTCCCGAAGGGAGAAAGGCGGACAGGTATCCGGTAAGCGGCAGGG
TCGGAACAGGAGAGCGCACGAGGGAGCTTCCAGGGGGAAACGCCTGGTATCTTTATAGTCCTGTCGGGTT
TCGCCACCTCTGACTTGAGCGTCGATTTTTGTGATGCTCGTCAGGGGGGCGGAGCCTATGGAAAAACGCC
AGCAACGCGGCCTTTTTACGGTTCCTGGCCTTTTGCTGGCCTTTTGCTCACATGTTCTTTCCTGCGTTAT
CCCCTGATTCTGTGGATAACCGTATTACCGCCTTTGAGTGAGCTGATACCGCTCGCCGCAGCCGAACGAC
CGAGCGCAGCGAGTCAGTGAGCGAGGAAGCGGAAGAGCGCCTGATGCGGTATTTTCTCCTTACGCATCTG
TGCGGTATTTCACACCGCATATATGGTGCACTCTCAGTACAATCTGCTCTGATGCCGCATAGTTAAGCCA
GTATACACTCCGCTATCGCTACGTGACTGGGTCATGGCTGCGCCCCGACACCCGCCAACACCCGCTGACG
CGCCCTGACGGGCTTGTCTGCTCCCGGCATCCGCTTACAGACAAGCTGTGACCGTCTCCGGGAGCTGCAT
GTGTCAGAGGTTTTCACCGTCATCACCGAAACGCGCGAGGCAGCTGCGGTAAAGCTCATCAGCGTGGTCG
TGAAGCGATTCACAGATGTCTGCCTGTTCATCCGCGTCCAGCTCGTTGAGTTTCTCCAGAAGCGTTAATG
TCTGGCTTCTGATAAAGCGGGCCATGTTAAGGGCGGTTTTTTCCTGTTTGGTCACTGATGCCTCCGTGTA
AGGGGGATTTCTGTTCATGGGGGTAATGATACCGATGAAACGAGAGAGGATGCTCACGATACGGGTTACT
GATGATGAACATGCCCGGTTACTGGAACGTTGTGAGGGTAAACAACTGGCGGTATGGATGCGGCGGGACC
AGAGAAAAATCACTCAGGGTCAATGCCAGCGCTTCGTTAATACAGATGTAGGTGTTCCACAGGGTAGCCA
GCAGCATCCTGCGATGCAGATCCGGAACATAATGGTGCAGGGCGCTGACTTCCGCGTTTCCAGACTTTAC
GAAACACGGAAACCGAAGACCATTCATGTTGTTGCTCAGGTCGCAGACGTTTTGCAGCAGCAGTCGCTTC
ACGTTCGCTCGCGTATCGGTGATTCATTCTGCTAACCAGTAAGGCAACCCCGCCAGCCTAGCCGGGTCCT
CAACGACAGGAGCACGATCATGCGCACCCGTGGGGCCGCCATGCCGGCGATAATGGCCTGCTTCTCGCCG
AAACGTTTGGTGGCGGGACCAGTGACGAAGGCTTGAGCGAGGGCGTGCAAGATTCCGAATACCGCAAGCG
ACAGGCCGATCATCGTCGCGCTCCAGCGAAAGCGGTCCTCGCCGAAAATGACCCAGAGCGCTGCCGGCAC
CTGTCCTACGAGTTGCATGATAAAGAAGACAGTCATAAGTGCGGCGACGATAGTCATGCCCCGCGCCCAC
CGGAAGGAGCTGACTGGGTTGAAGGCTCTCAAGGGCATCGGTCGAGATCCCGGTGCCTAATGAGTGAGCT
AACTTACATTAATTGCGTTGCGCTCACTGCCCGCTTTCCAGTCGGGAAACCTGTCGTGCCAGCTGCATTA
ATGAATCGGCCAACGCGCGGGGAGAGGCGGTTTGCGTATTGGGCGCCAGGGTGGTTTTTCTTTTCACCAG
TGAGACGGGCAACAGCTGATTGCCCTTCACCGCCTGGCCCTGAGAGAGTTGCAGCAAGCGGTCCACGCTG
GTTTGCCCCAGCAGGCGAAAATCCTGTTTGATGGTGGTTAACGGCGGGATATAACATGAGCTGTCTTCGG
TATCGTCGTATCCCACTACCGAGATATCCGCACCAACGCGCAGCCCGGACTCGGTAATGGCGCGCATTGC
GCCCAGCGCCATCTGATCGTTGGCAACCAGCATCGCAGTGGGAACGATGCCCTCATTCAGCATTTGCATG
GTTTGTTGAAAACCGGACATGGCACTCCAGTCGCCTTCCCGTTCCGCTATCGGCTGAATTTGATTGCGAG
TGAGATATTTATGCCAGCCAGCCAGACGCAGACGCGCCGAGACAGAACTTAATGGGCCCGCTAACAGCGC
GATTTGCTGGTGACCCAATGCGACCAGATGCTCCACGCCCAGTCGCGTACCGTCTTCATGGGAGAAAATA
ATACTGTTGATGGGTGTCTGGTCAGAGACATCAAGAAATAACGCCGGAACATTAGTGCAGGCAGCTTCCA
CAGCAATGGCATCCTGGTCATCCAGCGGATAGTTAATGATCAGCCCACTGACGCGTTGCGCGAGAAGATT
GTGCACCGCCGCTTTACAGGCTTCGACGCCGCTTCGTTCTACCATCGACACCACCACGCTGGCACCCAGT
TGATCGGCGCGAGATTTAATCGCCGCGACAATTTGCGACGGCGCGTGCAGGGCCAGACTGGAGGTGGCAA
CGCCAATCAGCAACGACTGTTTGCCCGCCAGTTGTTGTGCCACGCGGTTGGGAATGTAATTCAGCTCCGC
CATCGCCGCTTCCACTTTTTCCCGCGTTTTCGCAGAAACGTGGCTGGCCTGGTTCACCACGCGGGAAACG
GTCTGATAAGAGACACCGGCATACTCTGCGACATCGTATAACGTTACTGGTTTCACATTCACCACCCTGA
ATTGACTCTCTTCCGGGCGCTATCATGCCATACCGCGAAAGGTTTTGCGCCATTCGATGGTGTCCGGGAT
CTCGACGCTCTCCCTTATGCGACTCCTGCATTAGGAAGCAGCCCAGTAGTAGGTTGAGGCCGTTGAGCAC
CGCCGCCGCAAGGAATGGTGCATGCAAGGAGATGGCGCCCAACAGTCCCCCGGCCACGGGGCCTGCCACC
ATACCCACGCCGAAACAAGCGCTCATGAGCCCGAAGTGGCGAGCCCGATCTTCCCCATCGGTGATGTCGG
CGATATAGGCGCCAGCAACCGCACCTGTGGCGCCGGTGATGCCGGCCACGATGCGTCCGGCGTAGAGGAT
CGAGATCTCGATCCCGCGAAATTAATACGACTCACTATAGGGGAATTGTGAGCGGATAACAATTCCCCTC
TAGAAATAATTTTGTTTAACTTTAAGAAGGAGATATACCATGAAAGAAATTTTGGCTGTAGTTGAAGCCG
TATCCAATGAAAAGGCGCTACCTCGCGAGAAGATTTTCGAAGCATTGGAAAGCGCGCTGGCGACAGCAAC
AAAGAAAAAATATGAACAAGAGATCGACGTCCGCGTACAGATCGATCGCAAAAGCGGTGATTTTGACACT
TTCCGTCGCTGGTTAGTTGTTGATGAAGTCACCCAGCCGACCAAGGAAATCACCCTTGAAGCCGCACGTT
ATGAAGATGAAAGCCTGAACCTGGGCGATTACGTTGAAGATCAGATTGAGTCTGTTACCTTTGACCGTAT
CACTACCCAGACGGCAAAACAGGTTATCGTGCAGAAAGTGCGTGAAGCCGAACGTGCGATGGTGGTTGAT
CAGTTCCGTGAACACGAAGGTGAAATCATCACCGGCGTGGTGAAAAAAGTAAACCGCGACAACATCTCTC
TGGATCTGGGCAACAACGCTGAAGCCGTGATCCTGCGCGAAGATATGCTGCCGCGTGAAAACTTCCGCCC
TGGCGACCGCGTTCGTGGCGTGCTCTATTCCGTTCGCCCGGAAGCGCGTGGCGCGCAACTGTTCGTCACT
CGTTCCAAGCCGGAAATGCTGATCGAACTGTTCCGTATTGAAGTGCCAGAAATCGGCGAAGAAGTGATTG
AAATTAAAGCAGCGGCTCGCGATCCGGGTTCTCGTGCGAAAATCGCGGTGAAAACCAACGATAAACGTAT
CGATCCGGTAGGTGCTTGCGTAGGTATGCGTGGCGCGCGTGTTCAGGCGGTGTCTACTGAACTGGGTGGC
GAGCGTATCGATATCGTCCTGTGGGATGATAACCCGGCGCAGTTCGTGATTAACGCAATGGCACCGGCAG
ACGTTGCTTCTATCGTGGTGGATGAAGATAAACACACTATGGACATCGCCGTTGAAGCCGGTAATCTGGC
GCAGGCGATTGGCCGTAACGGTCAGAACGTGCGTCTGGCTTCGCAACTGAGCGGTTGGGAACTCAACGTG
ATGACCGTTGACGACCTGCAAGCTAAGCATCAGGCGGAAGCGCACGCAGCGATCGACACCTTCACCAAAT
ATCTCGACATCGACGAAGACTTCGCGACTGTTCTGGTAGAAGAAGGCTTCTCGACGCTGGAAGAATTGGC
CTATGTGCCGATGAAAGAGCTGTTGGAAATCGAAGGCCTTGATGAGCCGACCGTTGAAGCACTGCGCGAG
CGTGCTAAAAATGCACTGGCCACCATTGCACAGGCCCAGGAAGAAAGCCTCGGTGATAACAAACCGGCTG
ACGATCTGCTGAACCTTGAAGGGGTAGATCGTGATTTGGCATTCAAACTGGCCGCCCGTGGCGTTTGTAC
GCTGGAAGATCTCGCCGAACAGGGCATTGATGATCTGGCTGATATCGAAGGGTTGACCGACGAAAAAGCC
GGAGCACTGATTATGGCTGCCCGTAATATTTGCTGGTTCGGTGACGAAGCGACTAGTGGTTCTGGTCATC
ACCATCACCATCACTCCGCGGGTGAGAATCTTTATTTTCAGGGCGCCATGGCAGTCAAGGTCGCCAGACC
TTGCCGCAAGATTGAGAAGTGGACATACTTGGAACTGAAGGGTTCCAAGGCAAACGAAGGGGTGCCGCAA
GCTATGACCGCTTTTGCCGAATTCTTGAACAGAACGGGCATCCCGATTAACCCCAGGTTCTCGCCGGGCA
TGAGCATGTCAGTTCCAGGGAGCGAAAAAGAGTTCTTTGCCAAAGTGAAGGAACTCATGAGCTCGCACCA
ATTTGTGGTGGTTCTTTTACCCAGAAAGGATGTTGCGATCTACAATATGGTGAAGCGGGCTGCCGATATC
ACATTTGGCGTTCACACAGTCTGTTGTGTAGCCGAAAAGTTCCTTAGCACTAAGGGGCAGCTGGGGTATT
TTGCCAACGTCGGCCTCGCGGTCAACCTCAAGTTTGGCGGCACCAATCACAATATCAAGACGCCCATTCC
TTTGCTCGCCAAGGGGAAGACGATGGTGGTGGGCTATGATGTCACCCATCCGACCAATCTAGCGGCTGGA
CAATCGCCTGCATCGGCTCCCAGTATTGTCGGCCTGGTCTCAACCATCGACCAACACCTTGGACAATGGC
CTGCAATGGTTTGGAACAACCCGCACGGCCAGGAGTCCATGACGGAACAGTTTACGGACAAGTTCAAGAC
GCGTCTGGAACTATGGCGCAGCAATCCCGCAAACAACCGCAGTCTCCCCGAGAATATCCTGATTTTCCGC
GATGGCGTCTCCGAGGGACAGTTCCAGATGGTCATCAAGGACGAGCTACCCCTGGTTCGCGCCGCCTGCA
AGCTGGTGTATCCAGCTGGCAAGCTACCGCGTATTACGCTGATTGTCTCTGTCAAGCGCCACCAGACTCG
CTTCTTCCCAACGGACCCGAAGCATATTCACTTCAAGTCCAAGAGCCCCAAGGAGGGTACTGTGGTTGAC
CGCGGCGTGACCAACGTCCGCTATTGGGACTTCTTTTTGCAGGCGCACGCGTCGCTCCAGGGCACGGCCC
GCTCGGCTCACTACACAGTTCTGGTGGATGAGATTTTCAGGGCCGACTATGGAAACAAGGCGGCCGACAC
GCTGGAGCAGCTGACGCATGACATGTGTTATCTCTTTGGACGAGCCACCAAGGCTGTCAGTATCTGCCCG
CCTGCGTACTATGCCGACTTGGTGTGCGACCGGGCGCGTATCCATCAGAAGGAGCTCTTTGACGCCCTCG
ATGAAAACGATAGCGTTAAGACCGATGATTTCGCAAGATGGGGTAACTCCGGGGCTGTTCATCCCAACCT
TAGGAACTCCATGTACTATATCTAGGCGGCCGCACTCGAGCACCACCACCACCACCACTGAGATCCGGCT
GCTAACAAAGCCCGAAAGGAAGCTGAGTTGGCTGCTGCCACCGCTGAGCAATAACTAGCATAACCCCTTG
GGGCCTCTAAACGGGTCTTGAGGGGTTTTTTGCTGAAAGGAGGAACTATATCCGGAT
Features (pLannotate 1.2.2; 21 found; start..end, strand, type, name):
     12..467     +  rep_origin     f1 ori (sequence partly withheld): f1 bacteriophage origin of replication; arrow indicates direction of (+) strand synthesis
    494..551     +  promoter       AmpR promoter (fragment): bla
    560..1375    -  CDS            KanR: aminoglycoside phosphotransferase; aph(3')-Ia; confers resistance to kanamycin in bacteria or G418 (Geneticin®) in eukaryotes
   1497..2085    +  rep_origin     ori: high-copy-number ColE1/pMB1/pBR322/pUC origin of replication
   2271..2413    -  misc_feature   bom: basis of mobility region from pBR322
   2515..2706    -  CDS            rop: Rop protein, which maintains plasmids at low copy number; rop
   2723..3103    +  CDS            YPB1_ECOLX: Protein predicted: Swiss-Prot protein existence level 4. From Escherichia coli.
   3175..3466    -  CDS            TcR (fragment): tetracycline efflux protein; tet; confers resistance to tetracycline
   3481..3502    -  protein_bind   CAP binding site: CAP binding activates transcription in the presence of cAMP. E. coli catabolite activator protein
   3515..4597    -  CDS            lacI: lac repressor; lacI; The lac repressor binds to the lac operator to inhibit transcription in E. coli. This inhibition can be relieved by adding lactose or isopropyl-β-D-thiogalactopyranoside (IPTG).
   4598..4675    -  promoter       lacI promoter: lacI
   4683..4962    -  CDS            TcR (fragment): tetracycline efflux protein; tet; confers resistance to tetracycline
   4984..5002    +  promoter       T7 promoter: promoter for bacteriophage T7 RNA polymerase
   5003..5027    +  protein_bind   lac operator: The lac repressor binds to the lac operator to inhibit transcription in E. coli. This inhibition can be relieved by adding lactose or isopropyl-β-D-thiogalactopyranoside (IPTG). lac repressor encoded by lacI
   5042..5064    +  RBS            RBS: efficient ribosome binding site from bacteriophage T7 gene 10 (Olins and Rangwala, 1989)
   5074..6552    +  CDS            NusA: transcription elongation protein (N utilization substance protein A); nusA; highly soluble in E. coli
   6568..6585    +  CDS            7xHis (fragment): 6xHis affinity tag
   6592..6614    +  CDS            capTEV™ (fragment): composite tag for in vivo biotinylation, TEV protease cleavage, and 6xHis tagging
   7942..7959    +  CDS            9xHis (fragment): 9xHis affinity tag
   7969..8018    +  CDS            SET1 (fragment): solubility-enhancement tag derived from T7 phage gene 10B
   8026..8073    +  terminator     T7 terminator: transcription terminator for bacteriophage T7 RNA polymerase
