[The description below was written by a language model from this plasmid's Addgene catalogue record and pLannotate feature annotations shown in this document.]
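Description:
pETM-60-NcQDE2 _506-938-K634A_M is a bacterial expression plasmid of about 8.1 kb for producing a fragment of the Neurospora crassa Argonaute protein QDE-2 (residues 506–938) carrying a K634A point substitution. The catalogue lists the backbone as unknown, but the name and annotated features point to a pET-style, pETM-60-type vector. It carries a ColE1/pBR322-type origin together with the bom region and the rop gene, which is consistent with the recorded low copy number. It also has an f1 phage origin and an aminoglycoside phosphotransferase gene for kanamycin selection. Short tetracycline-resistance fragments flanking the lacI region appear to be backbone remnants rather than functional markers.

Expression is driven by a T7 promoter with an adjacent lac operator and the T7 gene 10 ribosome binding site. A plasmid-borne lacI gene supplies repressor, so transcription is IPTG-inducible in hosts that provide T7 RNA polymerase, and a T7 terminator closes the unit. The open reading frame begins with NusA, a highly soluble E. coli protein used as a solubility-enhancing fusion partner. This is followed by a His affinity tag and a short match that probably corresponds to a TEV protease cleavage site, which would allow the fusion partner to be removed. The QDE-2 insert itself is not annotated, but it presumably occupies the roughly 1.3 kb unannotated interval downstream of these tags. A second His-tag match lies after that interval, and the record does not show whether it is in frame with the insert. The associated publication reports the crystal structure of the MID-PIWI lobe of a eukaryotic Argonaute, so this plasmid probably supplied a recombinant mutant protein for structural or biochemical comparison with the wild-type fragment. The record does not state the functional rationale for the K634A substitution.
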