Addgene plasmid #146966: pETM-60-NcQDE2 _506-938-K634A_M
Purpose: Bacterial Expression of NcQde-2_506-938-K634A
Depositing lab: Elisa Izaurralde. Depositing organization: Max Planck Institute for Developmental Biology. Publication: Crystal structure of the MID-PIWI lobe of a eukaryotic Argonaute protein. Boland A, Huntzinger E, Schmidt S, Izaurralde E, Weichenrieder O. Proc Natl Acad Sci U S A. 2011 Jun 28;108(26):10466-71. doi: 10.1073/pnas.1103946108. Epub 2011 Jun 6. PubMed 21646546.
Backbone
  Vector backbone: Unknown
  Vector type: Bacterial Expression
Growth in bacteria
  Bacterial resistance: Kanamycin, 50 μg/mL
  Growth temperature: 37°C
  Growth strain: DH5alpha
  Copy number: Low Copy
Gene/Insert
  Gene/Insert name: NcQde-2_506-938-K634A
  Species: Neurospora crassa
  Cloning method: Unknown
Terms and licenses: Academic/Nonprofit Terms; Industry Terms: Not Available to Industry
Depositor comments: Sequence given by UniProt.: Q9P8T1 Plasmids from this collection were made available to the research community and donated after the lab closed. Please note that the sequence provided by the depositing laboratory may be theoretical/predicted or based on Sanger sequencing results. There may be discrepancies between sequencing results obtained by Addgene and the depositor sequence. If an Addgene verified sequence is not available, please contact before placing your order to request that our lab fully sequence the plasmid.
How to cite: pETM-60-NcQDE2 _506-938-K634A_M was a gift from Elisa Izaurralde (Addgene plasmid # 146966 ; http://n2t.net/addgene:146966 ; RRID:Addgene_146966)
